>Addgene plasmid #37834 | pKS2301 | depositor full sequence | sequence record 47470 | pKS2301 sequence 8884 bps
ATGACCATGATTACGCCAAGCTTAGCTTTGTGGCGACCACCACGTGTCTACTGATAAATTAACAGATTGT
ACTACTTTGCATGTAATGTGCTAGAGGACGGTTCTCTTATCATCACAGGCACTGACGACACTGCCAAAGT
TTTACAAGCTAATTTATTAGCGCTCTTCGGCCGCAATGGCACGATTTGAATTGGTTTATTGATTCCAGAG
ACTAGTTTCAGTTTTTGATAAGAATGAATTATTATTCATTTTCTAGTTTATGAATATATATGTAACTAGG
GAAGCCTATTTATGATTTTTCTAATTTTTTAAAATTGTTATTTTAGAGAGGTGTGAAATTAAAATGATAT
ATATTTTCGAGTACTTTAAAAAATAAAAACGGTACATCCTATATTAAATTTTTGATTTTAGATCCTTCCA
AGTTATTGACAAGTATTAACTGCACTTCTCATAAAAATTTTTCAAATAGATCTATTTAGTCTGGAATAGG
AATACTTTTGGCAATTTTCTTGAGAATCATAGAAGACGAATTTCTGAACTGCTCTTTGTGAAGCCACGCC
CATATATTGGCATTTTTGTATCCAATTTTTTGTAGAGTACCTGAATCATTATCACTACATCTGCTAAACA
ATATATGGAAGTTCTATGAGAGGTGAAAGGTAAATCATATAACAACTGTAATAACATAGAAATGATTGTA
GTATATTTCCAATTAGGCTGAGTTGATCTTATTGAAGAGTTTGAATCATAGCAATTTTTTCCTCTTTTAG
TATTTTTCAAAACAAATTTTCACAATGTTAGATGTAGTATTTAGCATTAAGGCATCTGTAATCTCCCAGA
AATGTTTTGGGAATAAAACCCTTTGACTCTTTGGTCCTTTTTTGCTCCAAATAATATCTGATTTTAACCC
GTTCTGATCTACTTTTTACCTTTCGATCGTCACATCCGCGTACACGTTTCTCTTGCTCTCAATTGCTTAT
CTTTATGGCCTTTTCCCCCACTTTTTGTCGACTATCATGCGGACGTGGCTTCCTTGCTCCCTCCCGGTTT
TTTTGAAAACACTTGTGAATTTATTTTTTGTGGTCAAAATTACGAAACATTTGAATTCTCAATCTATTTA
TAGACCGGGTGTGGTATGTTATGCCATGTTTTTGTCATTGCCAAATGAACATCGATATTTTAATTTTCTG
AACTTACCGTACCCCCTGCGTTACTATTTTATTTTTAATTTGTATAATTTCATTGCTATAATTTGTTGTC
CTTGAAACATTGAAGATATCGAAGAAATAATGACAAAAATCAGATAGAACAATTTTTCCTACTCATCAAC
TCACATTTTTCTATTTTCTCTTGTGCGAAAAAAATAGTATATTGGGAATATTTATAGTATTGCAACTTTT
CTCTTAGTTCGCAGAGTTGCAATACTACTAGATCCCTAATAGAGGAAATATGGTGACCAGCTTTTTGCAA
TTGGAAAGTTGGGAAAAAAGTATATATATTAATAGACTTACACTCTTGTAGTTCGTAGAATTTTTCAGGA
AATCTGACACGCAAGACTTTTTCAAAAAGTTTTTTTTTTTAATTTGGCAATCTGCCAAAACGTTTACTGA
ACATTTTGAAAACATCTACCAGTACCTTTAACACAACGAAAAATTGTTCTAAGCAATATTAACTGTGATA
ATTGATGTTAAGACCTGAAATTTAATCACAAATTTCACCTGGAAATGACAGTAATCGGCTTCTAAATACT
GTCGACACAAGTGCCATACCTAAGATTCCAATCCTATTACCATGTTTCCCAATTTCATTCTCTTTCGTAT
CTCTATTTCTCTTCTTTATTATCAATTACTTTTTATCAGTTCTTCGTTTGCTTTAACATCAAGAGCACAT
AGCGCTCTCTCGTCTCTCTCTCATGCTCTTTTTGAACTTTTACAAAAAACTATTTCCGGTTGTTTTGATT
CTTGGAATTTGAAATAATTTTCAGTGATTAAATCATGTCTCTGAGGCCTTGGGTGCTCGTCGTTGGACTT
TTATTGATTTCTCCGTCTAGAGGATCCCCGGGATTGGCCAAAGGACCCAAAGGTATGTTTCGAATGATAC
TAACATAACATAGAACATTTTCAGGAGGACCCTTGGCTAGCAGAATGAACCGATTCATTCTTCTGGCACT
GGTTGCCGCCGTCGTCGCCGTCAATTCGGCCAAGCTGTCCCGTCAAATCGAGTCGGCCATCGAGAAATGG
GACGACTATAAGGAGGACTTTGATAAGGAGTACTCGGAGAGCGAGGAGCAGACCTATATGGAGGCATTTG
TCAAGAATATGATCCATATTGAGAATCACAACAGAGATCACCGACTCGGAAGAAAGACATTCGAGATGGG
ATTGAATCATATTGCTGACTTGGTAAGAATATGCATTTCAATGCACCATGAGCTGCGGCGTCCGACGTTT
TGAGCTCCGGGGACTCAAATTCTGGCTCCGAGGACCGAAGTCTCTAGCTCCAGGGTCCCAAGTTTTGAGC
TGCGGGGTTTCAAAATTCAAGCTCCGGTTCTTAAGTAACGAGCTCCGGGATCACAATTTTTGAGCCCAAG
GATCTCAAGTTTGGAGCTCCGGAGTCCCAAGTTCCTAAAGCGAGGATTTTCAAGTTTTCCTTTTTTGCAT
TTCCTAATTTCGACAGATAAGAAAATAAATACCCCCTATAAAAACTTCAAAAAGCTGTTCTCTGTCTCGT
TCCACTATCAAAATCTCACCCAGCGAGAAAAAAAAAGATAAAGATATGAAATCCTCGTCTCGTGACTGAC
CAACAGCTGGCTTATCACACCACCACACTGACAAAACACACGAAGGTCATTTGATTTTCAAACTCTTGTT
TTTTTCAGCCATTCAGCCAATACCGCAAACTCAACGGTTACAGACGTCTCTTCGGTGACTCCAGAATCAA
GAACTCCTCCTCTTTCTTGGCTCCATTCAATGTTCAGGTAATTTTTTGAGAGGGGTTTTGTTGGGGTCCA
GACACTAACTTTCTCGTCGATCAAAACTATAAAACTATTTGCATAAACAAAAACGTTTTCAACGACCGAT
AAAAATAATTCTTCGCTGACCGTATTTTTTGAATTATCATCTCTGATGATTGATACGCTTGAAAATTGAA
TTTCGCAATGTTTTGGTCACCGAAATGTTTAAAAACAAGATTCAAATGGTTAGAACTGTTTTTGCTGAAA
TTTGAACACCAGAGCTTAGAGCTGTGATGAACTTCTAGGGGATAAGCCTAAGCCTGAGCTTCAGTCTAAG
CCTAAATCTAAGCCTACGTCTAAGTGTACGCCTAAGCTTAAGCCTCAGCCTAAGCCTCAGCCTAAGCCTA
AGCCTAGGCTTGAAACTGATTGTGAGTTGATGGATTTGGCTCAGTCCAGGAAGAAGTTTGGTCTATGCCT
AAGCCTTAGCATAAGCTTGAGCTTCCCAAGCTTTCGGCTAAACCAAACCCTCAGCTTAAACTCAAGCCTA
AACCTATTCAATTTTCAGGTCCCAGATGAGGTTGACTGGCGTGATACCCACCTCGTCACTGATGTCAAGA
ACCAAGGAATGTGCGGATCGTGCTGGGCCTTCTCCGCCACCGGAGCCCTCGAAGGACAACACGCTCGCAA
GCTGGGACAACTCGTCTCCCTTTCCGAGCAAAACCTCGTCGACTGCTCTACCAAGTACGGAAACCACGGA
TGCAACGGAGGACTCATGGATCAAGCTTTCGAGTACATTCGTGACAACCATGGTGTCGACACCGAGGAGT
CATACCCATACAAGGGACGTGACATGAAGTGTCACTTCAACAAGAAGACCGTCGGAGCTGATGATAAGGG
ATACGTTGACACCCCAGAAGGAGATGAGGAGCAACTTAAGATCGCTGTCGCCACCCAAGGACCAATCTCT
ATTGCTATCGACGCCGGACACCGCAGCTTCCAACTTTACAAGAAGGGTATGTTTTGTGGGAAGATGTGAG
GGGGGGGGGGGTACTAGTTTTTATTGACGGGTCAGTTTTATTTGCATTTTGGATGATAATGATAAGAAAG
CTAGTTACTCGGGTTTTTCATCAGAGACAGAGAGGGCAATAGTGATAAGAGAACTCGTGTTTTTGAATGA
TACCCTCTTGACAATAATAGTTTGGGTTCGAACTTGAATGTGAAAGTGGTGAAGGAATTTATAAATTGTT
TAGTAGCAAAGTATAACCCCATCAGCCTAGGCCAAAGTCTAAGCTTAAGCTTACGATTAAGCCTAAGCCT
AAGCCTAAGCTTACGCCTAAGCCTAAGCCTACGCCTAAGACTAAGCCTAAACCTAAGCGAAAGCCTAAGC
CTAAGCCTGAGCCTAAGCTTAAGCCTAAGCCTGAGTCTAAGCCGTAGCTCAAGACTAAGCCTGAGTCTAA
TCCCAAGCCTAGCTCATAAGCCTAAGCTTAAACAAATGCCTAAACCAAAGCCTAAGCCTAGGCCTAAAAC
TAGGCCTACAGCATAAACTCAGCCTAAGTTCCACCGAATATCATCCATTTTCAGGAGTCTACTACGATGA
GGAATGCTCATCCGAAGAGCTCGACCACGGAGTGCTTCTCGTCGGATACGGAACCGACCCAGAGCACGGA
GACTACTGGATTGTCAAGAACTCGTGGGGAGCTGGATGGGGAGAGAAGGGATACATCCGTATCGCCCGTA
ACCGCAACAATCACTGCGGAGTCGCCACCAAGGCCAGTTATCCATTGGTCGGAGGAGGAGGAAGCGCTAG
CATGAGTAAAGGAGAAGAACTTTTCACTGGAGTTGTCCCAATTCTTGTTGAATTAGATGGTGATGTTAAT
GGGCACAAATTTTCTGTCAGTGGAGAGGGTGAAGGTGATGCAACATACGGAAAACTTACCCTTAAATTTA
TTTGCACTACTGGAAAACTACCTGTTCCATGGGTAAGTTTAAACATATATATACTAACTAACCCTGATTA
TTTAAATTTTCAGCCAACACTTGTCACTACTTTCGGTTATGGTCTTCAATGCTTCGCCAGATACCCAGAT
CATATGAAACAGCATGACTTTTTCAAGAGTGCCATGCCCGAAGGTTATGTACAGGAAAGAACTATATTTT
TCAAAGATGACGGGAACTACAAGACACGTAAGTTTAAACAGTTCGGTACTAACTAACCATACATATTTAA
ATTTTCAGGTGCTGAAGTCAAGTTTGAAGGTGATACCCTTGTTAATAGAATCGAGTTAAAAGGTATTGAT
TTTAAAGAAGATGGAAACATTCTTGGACACAAATTGGAATACAACTATAACTCACACAATGTATACATCA
TGGCAGACAAACAAAAGAATGGAATCAAAGTTGTAAGTTTAAACATGATTTTACTAACTAACTAATCTGA
TTTAAATTTTCAGAACTTCAAAATTAGACACAACATTGAAGATGGAAGCGTTCAACTAGCAGACCATTAT
CAACAAAATACTCCAATTGGCGATGGCCCTGTCCTTTTACCAGACAACCATTACCTGTCCTACCAATCTG
CCCTTTCGAAAGATCCCAACGAAAAGAGAGACCACATGGTCCTTCTTGAGTTTGTAACAGCTGCTGGGAT
TACACATGGCATGGATGAACTATACAAATAGGAGCTCCGCATCGGCCGCTGTCATCAGATCGCCATCTCG
CGCCCGTGCCTCTGACTTCTAAGTCCAATTACTCTTCAACATCCCTACATGCTCTTTCTCCCTGTGCTCC
CACCCCCTATTTTTGTTATTATCAAAAAAACTTCTTCTTAATTTCTTTGTTTTTTAGCTTCTTTTAAGTC
ACCTCTAACAATGAAATTGTGTAGATTCAAAAATAGAATTAATTCGTAATAAAAAGTCGAAAAAAATTGT
GCTCCCTCCCCCCATTAATAATAATTCTATCCCAAAATCTACACAATGTTCTGTGTACACTTCTTATGTT
TTTTTTACTTCTGATAAATTTTTTTTGAAACATCATAGAAAAAACCGCACACAAAATACCTTATCATATG
TTACGTTTCAGTTTATGACCGCAATTTTTATTTCTTCGCACGTCTGGGCCTCTCATGACGTCAAATCATG
CTCATCGTGAAAAAGTTTTGGAGTATTTTTGGAATTTTTCAATCAAGTGAAAGTTTATGAAATTAATTTT
CCTGCTTTTGCTTTTTGGGGGTTTCCCCTATTGTTTGTCAAGAGTTTCGAGGACGGCGTTTTTCTTGCTA
AAATCACAAGTATTGATGAGCACGATGCAAGAAAGATCGGAAGAAGGTTTGGGTTTGAGGCTCAGTGGAA
GGTGAGTAGAAGTTGATAATTTGAAAGTGGAGTAGTGTCTATGGGGTTTTTGCCTTAAATGACAGAATAC
ATTCCCAATATACCAAACATAACTGTTTCCTACTAGTCGGCCGTACGGGCCCTTTCGTCTCGCGCGTTTC
GGTGATGACGGTGAAAACCTCTGACACATGCAGCTCCCGGAGACGGTCACAGCTTGTCTGTAAGCGGATG
CCGGGAGCAGACAAGCCCGTCAGGGCGCGTCAGCGGGTGTTGGCGGGTGTCGGGGCTGGCTTAACTATGC
GGCATCAGAGCAGATTGTACTGAGAGTGCACCATATGCGGTGTGAAATACCGCACAGATGCGTAAGGAGA
AAATACCGCATCAGGCGGCCTTAAGGGCCTCGTGATACGCCTATTTTTATAGGTTAATGTCATGATAATA
ATGGTTTCTTAGACGTCAGGTGGCACTTTTCGGGGAAATGTGCGCGGAACCCCTATTTGTTTATTTTTCT
AAATACATTCAAATATGTATCCGCTCATGAGACAATAACCCTGATAAATGCTTCAATAATATTGAAAAAG
GAAGAGTATGAGTATTCAACATTTCCGTGTCGCCCTTATTCCCTTTTTTGCGGCATTTTGCCTTCCTGTT
TTTGCTCACCCAGAAACGCTGGTGAAAGTAAAAGATGCTGAAGATCAGTTGGGTGCACGAGTGGGTTACA
TCGAACTGGATCTCAACAGCGGTAAGATCCTTGAGAGTTTTCGCCCCGAAGAACGTTTTCCAATGATGAG
CACTTTTAAAGTTCTGCTATGTGGCGCGGTATTATCCCGTATTGACGCCGGGCAAGAGCAACTCGGTCGC
CGCATACACTATTCTCAGAATGACTTGGTTGAGTACTCACCAGTCACAGAAAAGCATCTTACGGATGGCA
TGACAGTAAGAGAATTATGCAGTGCTGCCATAACCATGAGTGATAACACTGCGGCCAACTTACTTCTGAC
AACGATCGGAGGACCGAAGGAGCTAACCGCTTTTTTGCACAACATGGGGGATCATGTAACTCGCCTTGAT
CGTTGGGAACCGGAGCTGAATGAAGCCATACCAAACGACGAGCGTGACACCACGATGCCTGTAGCAATGG
CAACAACGTTGCGCAAACTATTAACTGGCGAACTACTTACTCTAGCTTCCCGGCAACAATTAATAGACTG
GATGGAGGCGGATAAAGTTGCAGGACCACTTCTGCGCTCGGCCCTTCCGGCTGGCTGGTTTATTGCTGAT
AAATCTGGAGCCGGTGAGCGTGGGTCTCGCGGTATCATTGCAGCACTGGGGCCAGATGGTAAGCCCTCCC
GTATCGTAGTTATCTACACGACGGGGAGTCAGGCAACTATGGATGAACGAAATAGACAGATCGCTGAGAT
AGGTGCCTCACTGATTAAGCATTGGTAACTGTCAGACCAAGTTTACTCATATATACTTTAGATTGATTTA
AAACTTCATTTTTAATTTAAAAGGATCTAGGTGAAGATCCTTTTTGATAATCTCATGACCAAAATCCCTT
AACGTGAGTTTTCGTTCCACTGAGCGTCAGACCCCGTAGAAAAGATCAAAGGATCTTCTTGAGATCCTTT
TTTTCTGCGCGTAATCTGCTGCTTGCAAACAAAAAAACCACCGCTACCAGCGGTGGTTTGTTTGCCGGAT
CAAGAGCTACCAACTCTTTTTCCGAAGGTAACTGGCTTCAGCAGAGCGCAGATACCAAATACTGTCCTTC
TAGTGTAGCCGTAGTTAGGCCACCACTTCAAGAACTCTGTAGCACCGCCTACATACCTCGCTCTGCTAAT
CCTGTTACCAGTGGCTGCTGCCAGTGGCGATAAGTCGTGTCTTACCGGGTTGGACTCAAGACGATAGTTA
CCGGATAAGGCGCAGCGGTCGGGCTGAACGGGGGGTTCGTGCACACAGCCCAGCTTGGAGCGAACGACCT
ACACCGAACTGAGATACCTACAGCGTGAGCATTGAGAAAGCGCCACGCTTCCCGAAGGGAGAAAGGCGGA
CAGGTATCCGGTAAGCGGCAGGGTCGGAACAGGAGAGCGCACGAGGGAGCTTCCAGGGGGAAACGCCTGG
TATCTTTATAGTCCTGTCGGGTTTCGCCACCTCTGACTTGAGCGTCGATTTTTGTGATGCTCGTCAGGGG
GGCGGAGCCTATGGAAAAACGCCAGCAACGCGGCCTTTTTACGGTTCCTGGCCTTTTGCTGGCCTTTTGC
TCACATGTTCTTTCCTGCGTTATCCCCTGATTCTGTGGATAACCGTATTACCGCCTTTGAGTGAGCTGAT
ACCGCTCGCCGCAGCCGAACGACCGAGCGCAGCGAGTCAGTGAGCGAGGAAGCGGAAGAGCGCCCAATAC
GCAAACCGCCTCTCCCCGCGCGTTGGCCGATTCATTAATGCAGCTGGCACGACAGGTTTCCCGACTGGAA
AGCGGGCAGTGAGCGCAACGCAATTAATGTGAGTTAGCTCACTCATTAGGCACCCCAGGCTTTACACTTT
ATGCTTCCGGCTCGTATGTTGTGTGGAATTGTGAGCGGATAACAATTTCACACAGGAAACAGCT
Features (pLannotate 1.2.2; 16 found; start..end, strand, type, name):
   2046..2062    -  misc_feature   MCS (fragment): pUC18/19 multiple cloning site
   2160..2438    +  CDS            CATL_SARPE (fragment): Experimental evidence at protein level: Swiss-Prot protein existence level 1. Important for the overall degradation of proteins in lysosomes. Required for differentiation of imaginal disks. From Sarcophaga peregrina (Flesh fly) (Boettcherisca peregrina).
   2879..2980    +  CDS            cpl-1 (fragment): CPL1_CAEEL - Experimental evidence at protein level: Swiss-Prot protein existence level 1. Cysteine protease which plays an essential role in the degradation of proteins in lysosomes (PubMed:15456850, PubMed:24829385). During early embryogenesis, maternally required for the proteolytic processing of yolk proteins in platelets, a lysosome- like structure where a slow and controlled degradation of yolk proteins occurs (PubMed:15456850, PubMed:24829385). In the gonad, required for the clearance of apoptotic germ cells in the engulfing cell phagolysosomes (PubMed:24829385). In embryos, required fo
   3519..3974    +  CDS            CTSL (fragment): CATL1_SHEEP - Also known as CTSL1. Experimental evidence at protein level: Swiss-Prot protein existence level 1. Thiol protease important for the overall degradation of proteins in lysosomes (By similarity). Plays a critical for normal cellular functions such as general protein turnover, antigen processing and bone remodeling. Involved in the solubilization of cross-linked TG/thyroglobulin and in the subsequent release of thyroid hormone thyroxine (T4) by limited proteolysis of TG/thyroglobulin in the thyroid follicle lumen (By similarity). In neuroendocrine chromaffin cells secretory vesicles
   4531..4740    +  CDS            CTSL (fragment): CATL1_CHICK - Also known as CTSL1. Experimental evidence at protein level: Swiss-Prot protein existence level 1. Important for the overall degradation of proteins in lysosomes. From Gallus gallus (Chicken).
   4765..5628    +  CDS            cpCitrine: cpCitrine is a basic (constitutively fluorescent) green/yellow fluorescent protein published in 2001, derived from Aequorea victoria.
   6206..6301    +  CDS            aex-5 (fragment): AEX5_CAEEL - Also known as kpc-3 From Caenorhabditis elegans.
   6429..6464    +  CDS            rop (fragment): Rop protein, which maintains plasmids at low copy number; rop
   6566..6665    +  misc_feature   bom (fragment): basis of mobility region from pBR322
   6763..6867    +  promoter       AmpR promoter: bla
   6868..7728    +  CDS            AmpR: β-lactamase; bla; confers resistance to ampicillin, carbenicillin, and related antibiotics
   7899..8487    +  rep_origin     ori: high-copy-number ColE1/pMB1/pBR322/pUC origin of replication
   8670..8762    +  CDS            lacI (fragment): lac repressor; lacI; The lac repressor binds to the lac operator to inhibit transcription in E. coli. This inhibition can be relieved by adding lactose or isopropyl-β-D-thiogalactopyranoside (IPTG).
   8775..8796    +  protein_bind   CAP binding site: CAP binding activates transcription in the presence of cAMP. E. coli catabolite activator protein
   8811..8841    +  promoter       lac promoter: promoter for the E. coli lac operon
   8849..8865    +  protein_bind   lac operator: The lac repressor binds to the lac operator to inhibit transcription in E. coli. This inhibition can be relieved by adding lactose or isopropyl-β-D-thiogalactopyranoside (IPTG). lac repressor encoded by lacI
