[The description below was written by a language model from this plasmid's Addgene catalogue record and pLannotate feature annotations shown in this document.]
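Description:
pKS2301 is a C. elegans expression plasmid built on the Fire Lab vector pPD49.26, with a total size of 8,884 bp. It is propagated in E. coli using a high-copy ColE1/pUC-type origin and selected through the β-lactamase gene (AmpR, with its own promoter), which confers ampicillin resistance. The feature table also picks up remnants typical of pUC-derived backbones: a lac promoter, operator and CAP binding site, and short fragments of lacI, rop, the bom region and the pUC multiple cloning site. None of these has a role in worm expression.

The payload is the cassette Pnhx-2cpl-1::YFP, in which the nhx-2 promoter drives the C. elegans cathepsin L-like cysteine protease gene cpl-1, fused at its C terminus to YFP. The insert was placed between two NheI sites, both retained. The automated annotation does not label the nhx-2 promoter, which presumably lies in the unannotated region upstream of the coding sequence. It detects cpl-1 as several separate fragments spanning roughly 2.2 to 4.7 kb, some matched to cathepsin L orthologues from other species. This pattern is consistent with a genomic, intron-containing copy of the gene rather than with multiple different genes. Immediately downstream is a Citrine-type yellow fluorescent protein reading frame, whose annotated length hints that it too may carry introns, as Fire Lab reporters commonly do. A short aex-5 hit further downstream probably reflects 3′ flanking sequence from the backbone, although the record does not name the 3′ UTR.

The associated publication concerns a pro-cathepsin L mutant as a luminal substrate for endoplasmic-reticulum-associated degradation in C. elegans. The record lists no mutation for this plasmid, so it appears to encode the unmodified CPL-1::YFP fusion, useful for visualising the protein's expression and localisation in transgenic worms.
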