Addgene plasmid #37834: pKS2301
Depositing lab: Gary Silverman. Depositing organization: University of Pittsburgh (University, School of Medicine, and Cancer Institute). Publication: A pro-cathepsin L mutant is a luminal substrate for endoplasmic-reticulum-associated degradation in C. elegans. Miedel MT, Graf NJ, Stephen KE, Long OS, Pak SC, Perlmutter DH, Silverman GA, Luke CJ. PLoS One. 2012;7(7):e40145. Epub 2012 Jul 2. 10.1371/journal.pone.0040145 PubMed 22768338.
Backbone
  Vector backbone: pPD49.26
  Backbone manufacturer: Fire Lab
  Backbone size w/o insert (bp): 3410
  Total vector size (bp): 8884
  Vector type: Worm Expression
Growth in bacteria
  Bacterial resistance: Ampicillin, 100 μg/mL
  Growth temperature: 37°C
  Growth strain: DH5alpha
  Copy number: Unknown
Gene/Insert
  Gene/Insert name: Pnhx-2cpl-1::YFP
  Species: C. elegans (nematode)
  Insert size (bp): 2626
  Entrez Gene: cpl-1 (a.k.a. CELE_T03E6.7)
  Promoter: nhx-2
  Tag / fusion protein: YFP (C terminal on backbone)
  Cloning method: Restriction Enzyme; 5′ cloning site NheI (not destroyed); 3′ cloning site NheI (not destroyed)
  Sequencing primers: 5′ CGCTCTCTCGTCTCTCTCTC; 3′ CGTGTCTTGTAGTTCCCGTCATC
Terms and licenses: Academic/Nonprofit Terms; Industry Terms: Not Available to Industry
How to cite: pKS2301 was a gift from Gary Silverman (Addgene plasmid # 37834 ; http://n2t.net/addgene:37834 ; RRID:Addgene_37834)
