>Addgene plasmid #37834 | pKS2301 | addgene partial sequence | sequence record 55994 | GFPfusionREV 5'-CTCCACTGACAGAAAATTTG-3'
ACAACTCCAGTGAAAAGTTCTTCTCCTTTACTCATGCTAGCGCTTCCTCCTCCTCCGACCAATGGATAAC
TGGCCTTGGTGGCGACTCCGCAGTGATTGTTGCGGTTACGGGCGATACGGATGTATCCCTTCTCTCCCCA
TCCAGCTCCCCACGAGTTCTTGACAATCCAGTAGTCTCCGTGCTCTGGGTCGGTTCCGTATCCGACGAGA
AGCACTCCGTGGTCGAGCTCTTCGGATGAGCATTCCTCATCGTAGTAGACTCCTGAAAATGGATGATATT
CGGTGGAACTTAGGCTGAGTTTATGCTGTAGGCCTAGTTTTAGGCCTAGGCTTAGGCTTTGGTTTAGGCA
TTTGTTTAAGCTTAGGCTTATGAGCTAGGCTTGGGATTAGACTCAGGCTTAGTCTTGAGCTACGGCTTAG
ACTCAGGCTTAGGCTTAAGCTTAGGCTCAGGCTTAGGCTTAGGCTTTCGCTTAGGTTTAGGCTTAGTCTT
AGGCGTAGGCTTAGGCTTAGGCGTAAGCTTAGGCTTAGGCTTAGGCTTAATCGTAAGCTTAAGCTTAGAC
TTTGGCCTAGGCTGATGGGGTTATACTTTGCTACTAAACAATTTATAAATTCCTTCACCACTTTCACATT
CAAGTTCGAACCCAAACTATTATTGTCAAGAGGGTATCATTCAAAAACACGAGTTCTCTTATCACTATTG
CCCTCTCTGTCTCTGATGAAAAACCCGAGTAACTAGCTTTCTTATCATTATCATCCAAAATGCAAATAAA
