>Addgene plasmid #37834 | pKS2301 | addgene partial sequence | sequence record 56369 | w-nhx-2-pro-F1 5'-CCGGTTGTTTTGATTCTTGG-3'
GGCCAAAGGACCCAAAGGTATGTTTCGAATGATACTAACATAACATAGAACATTTTCAGGAGGACCCTTG
GCTAGCAGAATGAACCGATTCATTCTTCTGGCACTGGTTGCCGCCGTCGTCGCCGTCAATTCGGCCAAGC
TGTCCCGTCAAATCGAGTCGGCCATCGAGAAATGGGACGACTATAAGGAGGACTTTGATAAGGAGTACTC
GGAGAGCGAGGAGCAGACCTATATGGAGGCATTTGTCAAGAATATGATCCATATTGAGAATCACAACAGA
GATCACCGACTCGGAAGAAAGACATTCGAGATGGGATTGAATCATATTGCTGACTTGGTAAGAATATGCA
TTTCAATGCACCATGAGCTGCGGCGTCCGACGTTTTGAGCTCCGGGGACTCAAATTCTGGCTCCGAGGAC
CGAAGTCTCTAGCTCCAGGGTCCCAAGTTTTGAGCTGCGGGGTTTCAAAATTCAAGCTCCGGTTCTTAAG
TAACGAGCTCCGGGATCACAATTTTTGAGCCCAAGGATCTCAAGTTTGGAGCTCCGGAGTCCCAAGTTCC
TAAAGCGAGGATTTTCAAGTTTTCCTTTTTTGCATTTCCTAATTTCGACAGATAAGAAAATAAATACCCC
CTATAAAAACTTCAAAAAGCTGTTCTCTGTCTCGTTCCACTATCAAAATCTCACCCAGCGAGAAAAAAAA
AGATAAAGATATGAAATCCTCGTCTCGTGACTGACCAACAGCTGGCTTATCACACCACCACACTGACAAA
ACACACGAAGGTCATTTGATTTT
